>Addgene plasmid #116979 | pFS_0367_pET30-RT-CRISPR_Woodsholea_maritima_ARRAY_1 | addgene full sequence | sequence record 227229 | Addgene NGS Result
CCAGGTGAATTAGGTCAAAACATTGATTATATGAATTTAAAATCATTCCAGATCGGGATTTATGTCCACC
TCAGCCCTTTGGCGCTTATTATGAGCCTAAGCCTGTAGATCATGGAGCTGAATGTCACATCTTGTCAATG
ATGTAGAAGGGGGTAGGCTCTGCTCGAATCTTTCAGCAGAGCTGATCAAAACGTCCCGCGGCCGCTATTC
TTTTGATTTATAAGGGATTTTGCCGATTTCGGCCTATTGGTTAAAAAATGAGCTGATTTAACAAAAATTT
AACGCGAATTTTAACAAAATATTAACGCTTACAATTTAGGTGGCACTTTTCGGGGAAATGTGCGCGGAAC
CCCTATTTGTTTATTTTTCTAAATACATTCAAATATGTATCCGCTCATGAATTAATTCTTAGAAAAACTC
ATCGAGCATCAAATGAAACTGCAATTTATTCATATCAGGATTATCAATACCATATTTTTGAAAAAGCCGT
TTCTGTAATGAAGGAGAAAACTCACCGAGGCAGTTCCATAGGATGGCAAGATCCTGGTATCGGTCTGCGA
TTCCGACTCGTCCAACATCAATACAACCTATTAATTTCCCCTCGTCAAAAATAAGGTTATCAAGTGAGAA
ATCACCATGAGTGACGACTGAATCCGGTGAGAATGGCAAAAGTTTATGCATTTCTTTCCAGACTTGTTCA
ACAGGCCAGCCATTACGCTCGTCATCAAAATCACTCGCATCAACCAAACCGTTATTCATTCGTGATTGCG
CCTGAGCGAGACGAAATACGCGATCGCTGTTAAAAGGACAATTACAAACAGGAATCGAATGCAACCGGCG
CAGGAACACTGCCAGCGCATCAACAATATTTTCACCTGAATCAGGATATTCTTCTAATACCTGGAATGCT
GTTTTCCCGGGGATCGCAGTGGTGAGTAACCATGCATCATCAGGAGTACGGATAAAATGCTTGATGGTCG
GAAGAGGCATAAATTCCGTCAGCCAGTTTAGTCTGACCATCTCATCTGTAACATCATTGGCAACGCTACC
TTTGCCATGTTTCAGAAACAACTCTGGCGCATCGGGCTTCCCATACAATCGATAGATTGTCGCACCTGAT
TGCCCGACATTATCGCGAGCCCATTTATACCCATATAAATCAGCATCCATGTTGGAATTTAATCGCGGCC
TAGAGCAAGACGTTTCCCGTTGAATATGGCTCATAACACCCCTTGTATTACTGTTTATGTAAGCAGACAG
TTTTATTGTTCATGACCAAAATCCCTTAACGTGAGTTTTCGTTCCACTGAGCGTCAGACCCCGTAGAAAA
GATCAAAGGATCTTCTTGAGATCCTTTTTTTCTGCGCGTAATCTGCTGCTTGCAAACAAAAAAACCACCG
CTACCAGCGGTGGTTTGTTTGCCGGATCAAGAGCTACCAACTCTTTTTCCGAAGGTAACTGGCTTCAGCA
GAGCGCAGATACCAAATACTGTCCTTCTAGTGTAGCCGTAGTTAGGCCACCACTTCAAGAACTCTGTAGC
ACCGCCTACATACCTCGCTCTGCTAATCCTGTTACCAGTGGCTGCTGCCAGTGGCGATAAGTCGTGTCTT
ACCGGGTTGGACTCAAGACGATAGTTACCGGATAAGGCGCAGCGGTCGGGCTGAACGGGGGGTTCGTGCA
CACAGCCCAGCTTGGAGCGAACGACCTACACCGAACTGAGATACCTACAGCGTGAGCTATGAGAAAGCGC
CACGCTTCCCGAAGGGAGAAAGGCGGACAGGTATCCGGTAAGCGGCAGGGTCGGAACAGGAGAGCGCACG
AGGGAGCTTCCAGGGGGAAACGCCTGGTATCTTTATAGTCCTGTCGGGTTTCGCCACCTCTGACTTGAGC
GTCGATTTTTGTGATGCTCGTCAGGGGGGCGGAGCCTATGGAAAAACGCCAGCAACGCGGCCTTTTTACG
GTTCCTGGTCTTTTGCTGGCCTTTTGCTCACATGTTCTTTCCTGCGTTATCCCCTGATTCTGTGGATAAC
CGTATTACCGCCTTTGAGTGAGCTGATACCGCTCGCCGCAGCCGAACGACCGAGCGCAGCGAGTCAGTGA
GCGAGGAAGCGGAAGAGCGCCTGATGCGGTATTTTCTCCTTACGCATCTGTGCGGTATTTCACACCGCAA
TGGTGCACTCTCAGTACAATCTGCTCTGATGCCGCATAGTTAAGCCAGTATACACTCCGCTATCGCTACG
TGACTGGGTCATGGCTGCGCCCCGACACCCGCCAACACCCGCTGACGCGCCCTGACGGGCTTGTCTGCTC
CCGGCATCCGCTTACAGACAAGCTGTGACCGTCTCCGGGAGCTGCATGTGTCAGAGGTTTTCACCGTCAT
CACCGAAACGCGCGAGGCAGCTGCGGTAAAGCTCATCAGCGTGGTCGTGAAGCGATTCACAGATGTCTGC
CTGTTCATCCGCGTCCAGCTCGTTGAGTTTCTCCAGAAGCGTTAATGTCTGGCTTCTGATAAAGCGGGCC
ATGTTAAGGGCGGTTTTTTCCTGTTTGGTCACTGATGCCTCCGTGTAAGGGGGATTTCTGTTCATGGGGG
TAATGATACCGATGAAACGAGAGAGGATGCTCACGATACGGGTTACTGATGATGAACATGCCCGGTTACT
GGAACGTTGTGAGGGTAAACAACTGGCGGTATGGATGCGGCGGGACCAGAGAAAAATCACTCAGGGTCAA
TGCCAGCGCTTCGTTAATACAGATGTAGGTGTTCCACAGGGTAGCCAGCAGCATCCTGCGATGCAGATCC
GGAACATAATGGTGCAGGGCGCTGACTTCCGCGTTTCCAGACTTTACGAAACACGGAAACCGAAGATCAT
TCATGTTGTTGCTCAGGTCGCAGACGTTTTGCAGCAGCAGTCGCTTCACGTTCGCTCGCGTATCGGTGAT
TCATTCTGCTAACCAGTAAGGCAACCCCGCCAGCCTAGCCGGGTCCTCAACGACAGGAGCACGATCATGC
GCACCCGTGGGGCCGCCATGCCGGCGATAATGGCCTGCTTCTCGCCGAAACGTTTGGTGGCGGGACCAGT
GACGAAGGCTTGAGCGAGGGCGTGCAAGATTCCGAATACCGCAAGCGACAGGCCGATCATCGTCGCGCTC
CAGCGAAAGCGGTCCTCGCCGAAAATGACCCAGAGCGCTGCCGGCACCTGTCCTACGAGTTGCATGATAA
AGAAGATAGTCATAAGTGCGGCGACGATAGTCATGCCCCGCGCCCACCGGAAGGAGCTGACTGGGTTGAA
GGCTCTCAAGGGCATCGGTCGAGATCCCGGTGCCTAATGAGTGAGCTAACTTACATTAATTGCGTTGCGC
TCACTGCCCGCTTTCCAGTCGGGAAACCTGTCGTGCCAGCTGCATTAATGAATCGGCCAACGCGCGGGGA
GAGGCGGTTTGCGTATTGGGCGCCAGGGTGGTTTTTCTTTTCACCAGTGAGACGGGCAACAGCTGATTGC
CCTTCACCGCCTGGCCCTGAGAGAGTTGCAGCAAGCGGTCCACGCTGGTTTGCCCCAGCAGGCGAAAATC
CTGTTTGATGGTGGTTAACGGCGGGATATAACATGAGCTATCTTCGGTATCGTCGTATCCCACTACCGAG
ATGTCCGCACCAACGCGCAGCCCGGACTCGGTAATGGCGCGCATTGCGCCCAGCGCCATCTGATCGTTGG
CAACCAGCATCGCAGTGGGAACGATGCCCTCATTCAGCATTTGCATGGTTTGTTGAAAACCGGACATGGC
ACTCCAGTCGCCTTCCCGTTCCGCTATCGGCTGAATTTGATTGCGAGTGAGATATTTATGCCAGCCAGCC
AGACGCAGACGCGCCGAGACAGAACTTAATGGGCCCGCTAACAGCGCGATTTGCTGGTGACCCAATGCGA
CCAGATGCTCCACGCCCAGTCGCGTACCATCTTCATGGGAGAAAATAATACTGTTGATGGGTGTCTGGTC
AGAGACATCAAGAAATAACGCCGGAACATTAGTGCAGGCAGCTTCCACAGCAATGGCATCCTGGTCATCC
AGCGGATAGTTAATGATCAGCCCACTGACGCGTTGCGCGAGAAGATTGTGCACCGCCGCTTTACAGGCTT
CGACGCCGCTTCGTTCTACCATCGACACCACCACGCTGGCACCCAGTTGATCGGCGCGAGATTTAATCGC
CGCGACAATTTGCGACGGCGCGTGCAGGGCCAGACTGGAGGTGGCAACGCCAATCAGCAACGACTGTTTG
CCCGCCAGTTGTTGTGCCACGCGGTTGGGAATGTAATTCAGCTCCGCCATCGCCGCTTCCACTTTTTCCC
GCGTTTTCGCAGAAACGTGGCTGGCCTGGTTCACCACGCGGGAAACGGTCTGATAAGAGACACCGGCATA
CTCTGCGACATCGTATAACGTTACTGGTTTCACATTCACCACCCTGAATTGACTCTCTTCCGGGCGCTAT
CATGCCATACCGCGAAAGGTTTTGCGCCATTCGATGGTGTCCGGGATCTCGACGCTCTCCCTTATGCGAC
TCCTGCATTAGGAAGCAGCCCAGTAGTAGGTTGAGGCCGTTGAGCACCGCCGCCGCAAGGAATGGTGCAT
GCAAGGAGATGGCGCCCAACAGTCCCCCGGCCACGGGGCCTGCCACCATACCCACGCCGAAACAAGCGCT
CATGAGCCCGAAGTGGCGAGCCCGATCTTCCCCATCGGTGATGTCGGCGATATAGGCGCCAGCAACCGCA
CCTGTGGCGCCGGTGATGCCGGCCACGATGCGTCCGGCGTAGAGGATCGAGATCGATCTCGATCCCGCGA
AATTAATACGACTCACTATAGGGGAATTGTGAGCGGATAACAATTCCCCTCTAGAAATAATTTTGTTTAA
CTTTAAGAAGGAGATATACATATGATGAGATTAGAGGCATGTTTAACTGTTAAGTCCCTTATGACAGCTT
GGAAGAAAGTATACGCAAACCAAGGTGGTCCAGGTGGAGATGGACAGACTCTAGCACAGTTTCAGAGAAC
TGTTCTCTTACACCTTCACAGATTGGGTGACGATGTTCGAGCAGGACTATACATGCCTGGACCTCACAGG
GTTGTTTCGATCCCAAAACGAGCCGGTGGATGGAGATCACTTTCTATTCCGTGTGTTCGAGATCGAGTTT
TGCAGACTGCTGTTGCTCAAAGGTTACAGCCGATACTCGAACCTGAATTTGAGCCAGAAAGCTACGGATA
CCGTCCAGGTAGATCTGTTGCTCAAGCTATTGCTAGGGTGGCTACTCTTAGAAGGCAAGGCTTCAGATGG
ACTGTTGACGCTGACATAGAACGTTTCTTCGATTGCGTCCCGCACGGACCACTATTGGAAAGACTTAGGC
CCTTTCTTGGCGACCCAGGTTTAGTAGGTCTAGTCGAAATGTGGTTGGCTGGAGCTGGGCCCCACGGCAG
AGGATTGCCTCAGGGTAGTCCAATTAGTCCACTCCTTGCTAACTTGTACTTGGACGACGTAGACGAAGGT
CTAAAGTCAACACACACTAGATTGGTTAGATTTGCTGACGACTTTGTTATCTTGACTCGTAACGAGGACG
AAGCTCTACAAGCCCTAGAACGAGCTAGGGGTTTGCTAGACAAACTGGGTCTTTCATTGAATTTGGAGAA
AACTAGGATTGTACCATTCGAGGGTGGTCTTGATTTCTTGGGTAGAAAGTTCGTAAGGGCTCTTGTTGTG
GACGACGTTTACGAGGACGAGGGTGAAGCCCTAGCTGCTGGCGAGCCAGCTCGTACCCATGCCAGAGCTA
TGCCTGGTGAAGATGCTTTAGACTTGGCTTCCCTTGAGGCAGGCGCTGATACCAGTAGAGCACCTAGACT
AAGAGTTTTGTATCTGTTAGAGAAGGGACACGTCTTAGGTACTCACAATAGTTCATTTACTGTCAGAAAC
GCTCAAGGTGACCCAGTGAGTACCCTTCCGACAACGAGAGTAGATAGAATCGAAGTAGGTTCTCAAGCTA
GAATTGCTGACGAAGCTATCAGGTTGGCCCTTGACGAGGATGTCGAGATGAGGTGGATTAACGGTCGAGG
TCAGACTGAGGGATACTTGTCACGTCCCGAGAGAGGACACGGTGCTTTACATTTGGCTCAACTTAGACTG
TACGATAATGCAGAAGCTAGGCTTGCAGCTGCTAGAATCTTAGTCGAAGGTAGATTGCGTAACCAAAGAG
CTTTACTGAGAAGGCTCAATAGAAGAAGAAAACGACCCTTTATCGCTGAAAGGGCTAAACAAATCGGTGG
TGTTTTAAAGTATCTCCCTGAGGCCCAGACTATCGAAGCTCTGATGGGTAGGGAAGGCCAAGCTGGTGCC
TTGTATTGGCCAGCTTTGGGTGCTTGTTTGGAACACGGATGGACTTTTACCCAAAGGGTAAGGCGACCGC
CCCCAGACCCTGTAAACTTGGTACTGTCGTACTTGGCTTCTTTGCTGTGCAGGGACATAGCTTCCTTGGC
CGCCAGACAAGGGCTCCACGTAGGTATTGGCGCTCTACATGCAGTTCAGGATGAACCGAGGGATACTTTA
GCATTCGACCTCGCTGAGGAGTTCAGAGCACCGCTCGTTGAAGGACTTTGCATTTGGATGTTAAACACAC
GTACATTGGGTCACCAGATGTTCCATACTAGAGAGGACGGACAAGTTTACGCACACGGAGAAGGAATTAA
AACAATACTGAGATCCTGGGAAAACTGGTTGGATAGACCAGTAAGATCTCCTAGATCTGGCCAGGATGTC
TTGTGGAGAGGGCTTATTGAAGAACAGATCTTGTGTTGGAGAGATCACGTGAGTGGAAAATCCGTGTACC
AACCGTACAGAATGGAGTACTAACGTACGTTAACTTTAAGAAGGAGAACTTAAGATGGCAGATCCATTGT
TTGTTTTCGCATACGACATCTCACAGGACCGTGTGAGAAGGAGAGTCGCAGGACTACTTGAAGCAGAAGC
CGTAAGAGTACAAGGTAGCGTCTTTGAAGCTAGATTGTCCAAAAGTAGAGCTAAGGCTCTGGGACAAAGA
ATTGCTATAGAATTAGAAAGGGGAGACACCTTGAGAGTCTACTGCTTGTCTCAGAGGGACCTCAAGAGTT
CTTTCCAGTGGGGTGGCGCTCCAATGGCTGAGGCACAAGACTTTTATATTCTGTAACTCGAGATCCGGCT
GCTAACAAAGCCCGAAAGGAAGCTGAGTTGGCTGCTGCCACCGCTGAGCAATAACTAGCATAACCCCTTG
GGGCCTCTAAACGGGTCTTGAGGGGTTTTTTGCTGAAAGGAGGAACTATATCCGGATA
Features (pLannotate 1.2.2; 18 found; start..end, strand, type, name):
    204..317     +  rep_origin     M13 ori (fragment): M13 bacteriophage origin of replication; arrow indicates direction of (+) strand synthesis
    343..400     +  promoter       AmpR promoter (fragment): bla
    409..1224    -  CDS            KanR: aminoglycoside phosphotransferase; aph(3')-Ia; confers resistance to kanamycin in bacteria or G418 (Geneticin®) in eukaryotes
   1346..1934    +  rep_origin     ori: high-copy-number ColE1/pMB1/pBR322/pUC origin of replication
   2120..2259    -  misc_feature   bom: basis of mobility region from pBR322
   2361..2552    -  CDS            rop: Rop protein, which maintains plasmids at low copy number; rop
   2569..2949    +  CDS            YPB1_ECOLX: Protein predicted: Swiss-Prot protein existence level 4. From Escherichia coli.
   3021..3312    -  CDS            TcR (fragment): tetracycline efflux protein; tet; confers resistance to tetracycline
   3327..3348    -  protein_bind   CAP binding site: CAP binding activates transcription in the presence of cAMP. E. coli catabolite activator protein
   3361..4443    -  CDS            lacI: lac repressor; lacI; The lac repressor binds to the lac operator to inhibit transcription in E. coli. This inhibition can be relieved by adding lactose or isopropyl-β-D-thiogalactopyranoside (IPTG).
   4444..4521    -  promoter       lacI promoter: lacI
   4529..4808    -  CDS            TcR (fragment): tetracycline efflux protein; tet; confers resistance to tetracycline
   4834..4852    +  promoter       T7 promoter: promoter for bacteriophage T7 RNA polymerase
   4853..4877    +  protein_bind   lac operator: The lac repressor binds to the lac operator to inhibit transcription in E. coli. This inhibition can be relieved by adding lactose or isopropyl-β-D-thiogalactopyranoside (IPTG). lac repressor encoded by lacI
   4892..4914    +  RBS            RBS: efficient ribosome binding site from bacteriophage T7 gene 10 (Olins and Rangwala, 1989)
   6890..6907    +  RBS            RBS (fragment): efficient ribosome binding site from bacteriophage T7 gene 10 (Olins and Rangwala, 1989)
   7208..7257    +  CDS            SET1 (fragment): solubility-enhancement tag derived from T7 phage gene 10B
   7265..7312    +  terminator     T7 terminator: transcription terminator for bacteriophage T7 RNA polymerase
