[The description below was written by a language model from this plasmid's Addgene catalogue record and pLannotate feature annotations shown in this document.]
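Description:
pFS_0367_pET30-RT-CRISPR_Woodsholea_maritima_ARRAY_1 is a 7,338 nt bacterial expression plasmid built on the Novagen pET30b+ backbone. It carries a kanamycin resistance gene (aph(3')-Ia) for selection. Replication relies on a ColE1/pBR322-type origin accompanied by the bom region and the rop gene, which fits the low copy number given in the record. A fragment of an M13/f1-type phage origin and short remnants of the pBR322 tetracycline resistance gene are also detected as backbone carry-over. The plasmid supplies its own lacI gene with its native promoter.

The payload is the synthetic RT-Cas1-Cas2 spacer acquisition module from Woodsholea maritima. It is driven by a T7 promoter with an adjacent lac operator (T7lac), so expression needs T7 RNA polymerase in the host and is repressed by LacI until induced with IPTG or lactose. A T7 gene 10 ribosome binding site follows the operator, and a second partial RBS lies about 2 kb downstream, which suggests that the open reading frames are translated separately from one transcript. The automated annotation does not label the RT-Cas1 or Cas2 coding sequences or the CRISPR array, so their exact positions are not given here; they presumably occupy the unannotated span between the first RBS and the T7 terminator. The small "SET1" hit just before the terminator is probably a residual T7-derived backbone sequence rather than a functional tag.

According to the catalogue entry, the plasmid also encodes W. maritima CRISPR array 1 and is compatible with the SENECA readout for detecting newly acquired spacers. It was made for work on transcriptional recording, in which a reverse transcriptase-Cas1 fusion together with Cas2 captures spacers from RNA and integrates them into the array.
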