Addgene plasmid #116979: pFS_0367_pET30-RT-CRISPR_Woodsholea_maritima_ARRAY_1
Purpose: Expresses WmRT-Cas1-Cas2 under pT7lac promoter, encodes WmCRISPR array 1, compatible with SENECA acquisition readout
Depositing lab: Randall Platt. Depositing organization: ETH Zurich (Swiss Federal Institute of Technology). Publication: Transcriptional recording by CRISPR spacer acquisition from RNA. Schmidt F, Cherepkova MY, Platt RJ. Nature. 2018 Oct;562(7727):380-385. doi: 10.1038/s41586-018-0569-1. Epub 2018 Oct 3. PubMed 30283135.
Backbone
  Vector backbone: pET30b+
  Backbone manufacturer: Novagen
  Vector type: Bacterial Expression
Growth in bacteria
  Bacterial resistance: Kanamycin, 50 μg/mL
  Growth temperature: 37°C
  Growth strain: Stbl3
  Copy number: Low Copy
Gene/Insert
  Gene/Insert name: Woodsholea maritima RT-Cas1-Cas2
  Species: Synthetic
  Promoter: T7
  Cloning method: Restriction Enzyme; 5′ cloning site Unknown (unknown if destroyed); 3′ cloning site Unknown (unknown if destroyed)
  Sequencing primers: 5′ T7; 3′ T7-term
Terms and licenses: Academic/Nonprofit Terms; Industry Terms: Not Available to Industry
Depositor comments: Please see the annotated GenBank file and the additional image file for the location of specific features in the sequence of this plasmid.
How to cite: pFS_0367_pET30-RT-CRISPR_Woodsholea_maritima_ARRAY_1 was a gift from Randall Platt (Addgene plasmid # 116979 ; http://n2t.net/addgene:116979 ; RRID:Addgene_116979)
